Addgene plasmid #147955: pT7-V5-SBP-C1-HsNanos1-del1-58_X
Purpose: Mammalian Expression of HsNanos1-del1-58
Depositing lab: Elisa Izaurralde. Depositing organization: Max Planck Institute for Developmental Biology. Publication: Structural basis for the Nanos-mediated recruitment of the CCR4-NOT complex and translational repression. Bhandari D, Raisch T, Weichenrieder O, Jonas S, Izaurralde E. Genes Dev. 2014 Apr 15;28(8):888-901. doi: 10.1101/gad.237289.113. PubMed 24736845.
Backbone
  Vector backbone: Unknown
  Vector type: Mammalian Expression
Growth in bacteria
  Bacterial resistance: Kanamycin, 50 μg/mL
  Growth temperature: 37°C
  Growth strain: DH5alpha
  Copy number: High Copy
Gene/Insert
  Gene/Insert name: HsNanos1-del1-58
  Species: H. sapiens (human)
  Entrez Gene: NANOS1 (a.k.a. RP11-498J9.3, NOS1)
  Cloning method: Unknown
Terms and licenses: Academic/Nonprofit Terms; Industry Terms: Not Available to Industry
Depositor comments: synthesized DNA from GeneArt. Codon optimized for Expression in human cells. Plasmids from this collection were made available to the research community and donated after the lab closed. Please note that the sequence provided by the depositing laboratory may be theoretical/predicted or based on Sanger sequencing results. There may be discrepancies between sequencing results obtained by Addgene and the depositor sequence. If an Addgene verified sequence is not available, please contact before placing your order to request that our lab fully sequence the plasmid.
How to cite: pT7-V5-SBP-C1-HsNanos1-del1-58_X was a gift from Elisa Izaurralde (Addgene plasmid # 147955 ; http://n2t.net/addgene:147955 ; RRID:Addgene_147955)
