[The description below was written by a language model from this plasmid's Addgene catalogue record and pLannotate feature annotations shown in this document.]
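Description:
pT7-V5-SBP-C1-HsNanos1-del1-58_X is a 4.9 kb mammalian expression plasmid encoding an N-terminally truncated form of human NANOS1 lacking residues 1–58, as the name indicates. The catalogue lists the backbone as unknown. The annotated layout shows a high-copy ColE1/pUC-type origin, an f1 origin, and a NeoR/KanR cassette driven by tandem bacterial (bla) and SV40 early promoters and terminated by an HSV TK polyadenylation signal. This dual-promoter arrangement gives kanamycin resistance in E. coli and allows G418 selection in mammalian cells. Short annotated fragments (HIV-1 LTR, SV40 large T antigen, ble, bGH poly(A)) are probably vector remnants or incidental matches of the automated annotation rather than functional parts.

The expression cassette uses the CMV immediate early enhancer and promoter, followed by a T7 promoter that would also permit in vitro transcription with T7 RNA polymerase. The open reading frame begins with a V5 epitope tag and a streptavidin-binding peptide (SBP), placed upstream of the NANOS1 fragment, so the protein is tagged at its N terminus. A residual multiple cloning site and the SV40 poly(A) signal follow. According to the depositor, the insert was synthesized and codon optimized for expression in human cells. V5 allows immunodetection, and SBP allows affinity capture on streptavidin resin.

NANOS1 is annotated as a translational repressor. The associated study concerns Nanos-mediated recruitment of the CCR4-NOT complex and translational repression, so this deletion variant most likely served to test the contribution of the N-terminal region in pulldown or repression assays in human cells, although the record does not state the specific experiment.
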