Features (pLannotate 1.2.2; 18 found; start..end, strand, type, name):
     61..364     +  enhancer       CMV enhancer: human cytomegalovirus immediate early enhancer
    365..568     +  promoter       CMV promoter: human cytomegalovirus (CMV) immediate early promoter
    564..597     +  LTR            5' LTR (truncated) (fragment): truncated 5' long terminal repeat (LTR) from HIV-1
    613..631     +  promoter       T7 promoter: promoter for bacteriophage T7 RNA polymerase
    668..709     +  CDS            V5 tag: epitope tag from simian virus 5
    731..844     +  CDS            SBP: streptavidin-binding peptide selected from a peptide library; binds streptavidin with nanomolar affinity (Keefe et al., 2001)
    857..1558    +  CDS            NANOS1 (fragment): NANO1_HUMAN - Also known as NOS1. Experimental evidence at protein level: Swiss-Prot protein existence level 1. May act as a translational repressor which regulates translation of specific mRNAs by forming a complex with PUM2 that associates with the 3'-UTR of mRNA targets. Capable of interfering with the proadhesive and anti-invasive functions of E-cadherin. Up-regulates the production of MMP14 to promote tumor cell invasion. From Homo sapiens (Human).
   1562..1598    +  misc_feature   MCS (fragment): multiple cloning site
   1615..1699    +  CDS            large T antigen (fragment): large T antigen from SV40 (simian virus 40)
   1722..1843    +  polyA_signal   SV40 poly(A) signal: SV40 polyadenylation signal
   1877..2305    -  rep_origin     f1 ori (sequence partly withheld): f1 bacteriophage origin of replication; arrow indicates direction of (+) strand synthesis
   2332..2436    +  promoter       AmpR promoter: bla
   2438..2795    +  promoter       SV40 promoter: SV40 enhancer and early promoter
   2830..3624    +  CDS            NeoR/KanR: aminoglycoside phosphotransferase from Tn5; aph(3')-II (or nptII); confers resistance to neomycin, kanamycin, and G418 (Geneticin®)
   3645..3797    +  CDS            ble (fragment): BLE_KLEPN - Experimental evidence at protein level: Swiss-Prot protein existence level 1. Binding protein with a strong affinity to the bleomycin family of antibiotics. Binds to CL990; an antimitotic-antibiotic compound. From Klebsiella pneumoniae.
   3856..3903    +  polyA_signal   HSV TK poly(A) signal: herpes simplex virus thymidine kinase polyadenylation signal (Cole and Stacy, 1985)
   3994..4010    -  polyA_signal   bGH poly(A) signal (fragment): bovine growth hormone polyadenylation signal
   4232..4820    +  rep_origin     ori: high-copy-number ColE1/pMB1/pBR322/pUC origin of replication
>Addgene plasmid #147955 | pT7-V5-SBP-C1-HsNanos1-del1-58_X | depositor full sequence | sequence record 290402 | Full Sequence
TAGTTATTAATAGTAATCAATTACGGGGTCATTAGTTCATAGCCCATATATGGAGTTCCGCGTTACATAA
CTTACGGTAAATGGCCCGCCTGGCTGACCGCCCAACGACCCCCGCCCATTGACGTCAATAATGACGTATG
TTCCCATAGTAACGCCAATAGGGACTTTCCATTGACGTCAATGGGTGGAGTATTTACGGTAAACTGCCCA
CTTGGCAGTACATCAAGTGTATCATATGCCAAGTACGCCCCCTATTGACGTCAATGACGGTAAATGGCCC
GCCTGGCATTATGCCCAGTACATGACCTTATGGGACTTTCCTACTTGGCAGTACATCTACGTATTAGTCA
TCGCTATTACCATGGTGATGCGGTTTTGGCAGTACATCAATGGGCGTGGATAGCGGTTTGACTCACGGGG
ATTTCCAAGTCTCCACCCCATTGACGTCAATGGGAGTTTGTTTTGGCACCAAAATCAACGGGACTTTCCA
AAATGTCGTAACAACTCCGCCCCATTGACGCAAATGGGCGGTAGGCGTGTACGGTGGGAGGTCTATATAA
GCAGAGCTCTCTGGCTAACTAGAGAACCCACTGCTTACTGGCTTATCGAAATTAATACGACTCACTATAG
GGAGACCCAAGCTCTAGCGCTACCGGTCGCCACCATGGGTAAGCCTATCCCTAACCCTCTCCTCGGTCTC
GATTCTACGCCCGGAAGCGGTAGCGGTACGATGGACGAGAAGACCACCGGCTGGGGGGGCGGCCACGTGG
TGGAGGGCCTGGCCGGCGAGCTGGAGCAGCTGCGGGCCAGGCTGGAGCACCACCCTCAGGGCCAGCGGGA
GCCCAGATCTCGAGCTGGCGAGCCCAGATTCGGATGTGCCAGAGGCGGAAATGGCGGCGGAGGCAGCCCT
CCTAGTAGCAGCAGCAGCTCCTGTTGCAGCCCTCACACAGGCGCTGGACCTGGCGCTCTGGGACCTGCAC
TGGGCCCACCTGACTACGACGAGGACGACGACGATGACAGCGACGAGCCTGGCAGCAGAGGCAGATACCT
GGGCTCTGCCCTGGAACTGCGGGCTCTGGAACTGTGTGCCGGACCTGCTGAAGCCGGCCTGCTGGAAGAG
AGATTCGCCGAGCTGAGCCCCTTCGCCGGCAGAGCTGCAGCAGTGCTGCTGGGATGTGCTCCTGCTGCCG
CAGCCGCCGCTACAACAACATCTGAGGCCACCCCTCGGGAAGAGAGGGCTCCTGCTTGGGCCGCTGAACC
TAGACTGCATGCTGCCTCTGGCGCCGCTGCTGCAAGACTGCTGAAACCCGAACTGCAAGTGTGCGTGTTC
TGCCGGAACAACAAAGAAGCTATGGCCCTGTACACCACCCACATCCTGAAGGGCCCCGACGGCAGAGTGC
TGTGTCCCGTGCTGCGGAGATACACATGCCCTCTGTGTGGCGCCAGCGGCGACAATGCCCACACCATCAA
GTACTGCCCCCTGAGCAAGGTGCCCCCTCCACCAGCTAGACCCCCTCCAAGATCTGCCAGAGATGGCCCC
CCTGGCAAGAAGCTGAGATAAGAATTCTGCAGTCGACGGTACCGCGGGCCCGGGATCCACCGGATCTAGA
TAACTGATCATAATCAGCCATACCACATTTGTAGAGGTTTTACTTGCTTTAAAAAACCTCCCACACCTCC
CCCTGAACCTGAAACATAAAATGAATGCAATTGTTGTTGTTAACTTGTTTATTGCAGCTTATAATGGTTA
CAAATAAAGCAATAGCATCACAAATTTCACAAATAAAGCATTTTTTTCACTGCATTCTAGTTGTGGTTTG
TCCAAACTCATCAATGTATCTTAACGCGTAAATTGTAAGCGTTAATATTTTGTTAAAATTCGCGTTAAAT
TTTTGTTAAATCAGCTCATTTTTTAACCAATAGGCCGAAATCGGCAAAATCCCTTATAAATCAAAAGAAT
AGACCGAGATAGGGT
[37 nt withheld, positions 1976-2012]
AAAGAACGTGGACTCCAACGTCAAAGG
[49 nt withheld, positions 2040-2088]
T
[91 nt withheld, positions 2090-2180]
G
[124 nt withheld, positions 2182-2305]
CAGGTGGCACTTTTCGGGGAAATGTGCGCGGAACCCCTATTTGTTTATTTTTCTAAATACATTCAAATAT
GTATCCGCTCATGAGACAATAACCCTGATAAATGCTTCAATAATATTGAAAAAGGAAGAGTCCTGAGGCG
GAAAGAACCAGCTGTGGAATGTGTGTCAGTTAGGGTGTGGAAAGTCCCCAGGCTCCCCAGCAGGCAGAAG
TATGCAAAGCATGCATCTCAATTAGTCAGCAACCAGGTGTGGAAAGTCCCCAGGCTCCCCAGCAGGCAGA
AGTATGCAAAGCATGCATCTCAATTAGTCAGCAACCATAGTCCCGCCCCTAACTCCGCCCATCCCGCCCC
TAACTCCGCCCAGTTCCGCCCATTCTCCGCCCCATGGCTGACTAATTTTTTTTATTTATGCAGAGGCCGA
GGCCGCCTCGGCCTCTGAGCTATTCCAGAAGTAGTGAGGAGGCTTTTTTGGAGGCCTAGGCTTTTGCAAA
GATCGATCAAGAGACAGGATGAGGATCGTTTCGCATGATTGAACAAGATGGATTGCACGCAGGTTCTCCG
GCCGCTTGGGTGGAGAGGCTATTCGGCTATGACTGGGCACAACAGACAATCGGCTGCTCTGATGCCGCCG
TGTTCCGGCTGTCAGCGCAGGGGCGCCCGGTTCTTTTTGTCAAGACCGACCTGTCCGGTGCCCTGAATGA
ACTGCAAGACGAGGCAGCGCGGCTATCGTGGCTGGCCACGACGGGCGTTCCTTGCGCAGCTGTGCTCGAC
GTTGTCACTGAAGCGGGAAGGGACTGGCTGCTATTGGGCGAAGTGCCGGGGCAGGATCTCCTGTCATCTC
ACCTTGCTCCTGCCGAGAAAGTATCCATCATGGCTGATGCAATGCGGCGGCTGCATACGCTTGATCCGGC
TACCTGCCCATTCGACCACCAAGCGAAACATCGCATCGAGCGAGCACGTACTCGGATGGAAGCCGGTCTT
GTCGATCAGGATGATCTGGACGAAGAGCATCAGGGGCTCGCGCCAGCCGAACTGTTCGCCAGGCTCAAGG
CGAGCATGCCCGACGGCGAGGATCTCGTCGTGACCCATGGCGATGCCTGCTTGCCGAATATCATGGTGGA
AAATGGCCGCTTTTCTGGATTCATCGACTGTGGCCGGCTGGGTGTGGCGGACCGCTATCAGGACATAGCG
TTGGCTACCCGTGATATTGCTGAAGAGCTTGGCGGCGAATGGGCTGACCGCTTCCTCGTGCTTTACGGTA
TCGCCGCTCCCGATTCGCAGCGCATCGCCTTCTATCGCCTTCTTGACGAGTTCTTCTGAGCGGGACTCTG
GGGTTCGAAATGACCGACCAAGCGACGCCCAACCTGCCATCACGAGATTTCGATTCCACCGCCGCCTTCT
ATGAAAGGTTGGGCTTCGGAATCGTTTTCCGGGACGCCGGCTGGATGATCCTCCAGCGCGGGGATCTCAT
GCTGGAGTTCTTCGCCCACCCTAGGGGGAGGCTAACTGAAACACGGAAGGAGACAATACCGGAAGGAACC
CGCGCTATGACGGCAATAAAAAGACAGAATAAAACGCACGGTGTTGGGTCGTTTGTTCATAAACGCGGGG
TTCGGTCCCAGGGCTGGCACTCTGTCGATACCCCACCGAGACCCCATTGGGGCCAATACGCCCGCGTTTC
TTCCTTTTCCCCACCCCACCCCCCAAGTTCGGGTGAAGGCCCAGGGCTCGCAGCCAACGTCGGGGCGGCA
GGCCCTGCCATAGCCTCAGGTTACTCATATATACTTTAGATTGATTTAAAACTTCATTTTTAATTTAAAA
GGATCTAGGTGAAGATCCTTTTTGATAATCTCATGACCAAAATCCCTTAACGTGAGTTTTCGTTCCACTG
AGCGTCAGACCCCGTAGAAAAGATCAAAGGATCTTCTTGAGATCCTTTTTTTCTGCGCGTAATCTGCTGC
TTGCAAACAAAAAAACCACCGCTACCAGCGGTGGTTTGTTTGCCGGATCAAGAGCTACCAACTCTTTTTC
CGAAGGTAACTGGCTTCAGCAGAGCGCAGATACCAAATACTGTCCTTCTAGTGTAGCCGTAGTTAGGCCA
CCACTTCAAGAACTCTGTAGCACCGCCTACATACCTCGCTCTGCTAATCCTGTTACCAGTGGCTGCTGCC
AGTGGCGATAAGTCGTGTCTTACCGGGTTGGACTCAAGACGATAGTTACCGGATAAGGCGCAGCGGTCGG
GCTGAACGGGGGGTTCGTGCACACAGCCCAGCTTGGAGCGAACGACCTACACCGAACTGAGATACCTACA
GCGTGAGCTATGAGAAAGCGCCACGCTTCCCGAAGGGAGAAAGGCGGACAGGTATCCGGTAAGCGGCAGG
GTCGGAACAGGAGAGCGCACGAGGGAGCTTCCAGGGGGAAACGCCTGGTATCTTTATAGTCCTGTCGGGT
TTCGCCACCTCTGACTTGAGCGTCGATTTTTGTGATGCTCGTCAGGGGGGCGGAGCCTATGGAAAAACGC
CAGCAACGCGGCCTTTTTACGGTTCCTGGCCTTTTGCTGGCCTTTTGCTCACATGTTCTTTCCTGCGTTA
TCCCCTGATTCTGTGGATAACCGTATTACCGCCATGCAT
